Addgene plasmid #217314: pLSPR29
Purpose: TEF1(p)-amdS:mNeonGreen fusion reporter
Depositing lab: James Fraser. Depositing organization: University of Queensland. Publication: A Chimeric ORF Fusion Phenotypic Reporter for Cryptococcus neoformans. Phillips-Rose LS, Yu CK, West NP, Fraser JA. J Fungi (Basel). 2024 Aug 12;10(8):567. doi: 10.3390/jof10080567. PubMed 39194893.
Backbone
  Vector backbone: pSDMA57
  Backbone manufacturer: Stratagene
  Total vector size (bp): 10323
  Vector type: Yeast Expression
  Selectable markers: amdS
Growth in bacteria
  Bacterial resistance: Ampicillin, 100 μg/mL
  Growth temperature: 37°C
  Growth strain: NEB Stable
  Copy number: High Copy
Gene/Insert
  Gene/Insert name: Acetamidase (alt name: amdS)
  Species: Aspergillus nidulans
  Insert size (bp): 4327
  Promoter: TEF1
  Tag / fusion protein: mNeonGreen (C terminal on insert)
  Cloning method: Gibson Cloning
  Sequencing primers: 5′ M13F; 3′ M13R
Terms and licenses: Academic/Nonprofit Terms; Industry Terms: Not Available to Industry
Depositor comments: Contains the amdS2 mNeonGreen fusion reporter in the multicloning site of pSDMA57 which is a modified pBluescript II -SK backbone vector. The vector is designed integration into the Cryptococcus neoformans genome via homologous recombination with the Safe Haven site. This construct contains the native C. neoformans TEF1 promoter upstream of the fusion reporter.
How to cite: pLSPR29 was a gift from James Fraser (Addgene plasmid # 217314 ; http://n2t.net/addgene:217314 ; RRID:Addgene_217314)
