[The description below was written by a language model from this plasmid's Addgene catalogue record and pLannotate feature annotations shown in this document.]
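Description:
pLSPR29 is a genome-integrating expression plasmid for the pathogenic yeast Cryptococcus neoformans, built on pSDMA57, a modified pBluescript II SK(-) backbone. In E. coli it is a high-copy plasmid maintained through the ColE1/pUC-type origin and selected with ampicillin via the β-lactamase gene and its promoter. Remnants of the pBluescript cloning region are annotated: lacZα and lac promoter/operator elements, T7 and T3 promoters flanking the multiple cloning site, and fragments of the f1/M13 phage origin. The plasmid carries no fungal replication origin in the annotation. According to the depositor, it is designed to integrate into the C. neoformans genome by homologous recombination at the Safe Haven site, although the targeting homology itself is not called out in the feature table.

The payload, assembled into the multiple cloning site by Gibson cloning, is a chimeric open reading frame. In it the Aspergillus nidulans acetamidase gene amdS (the amdS2 version) is fused at its C terminus to the monomeric green/yellow fluorescent protein mNeonGreen, under the native C. neoformans TEF1 promoter. The amdS coding sequence is annotated as two fragments separated by a short gap, which may reflect an intron, though the record does not say so. Acetamidase allows acetamide to be used as a sole carbon or nitrogen source, so the fusion gives both a growth phenotype and a fluorescent signal from one transcript. amdS is listed as the selectable marker. The feature table also shows a neo (nptII) coding sequence elsewhere in the backbone that the catalogue fields do not mention; its promoter and intended role are not stated. The sequenced record is 10,339 nt, against a listed size of 10,323 bp. The construct serves as a TEF1-driven phenotypic and fluorescent reporter.
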