Features (pLannotate 1.2.2; 17 found; start..end, strand, type, name):
      4..20      +  rep_origin     f1 ori (fragment): f1 bacteriophage origin of replication; arrow indicates direction of (+) strand synthesis
   1827..2618    -  CDS            neo: KKA2_KLEPN - Also known as kan, nptII. Experimental evidence at protein level: Swiss-Prot protein existence level 1. Resistance to kanamycin, neomycin, paromomycin, ribostamycin, butirosin and gentamicin B. From Klebsiella pneumoniae.
   3457..3588    +  rep_origin     M13 ori (fragment): M13 bacteriophage origin of replication; arrow indicates direction of (+) strand synthesis
   3592..3747    -  CDS            lacZα (fragment): LacZα fragment of β-galactosidase; lacZ fragment
   3755..3773    +  promoter       T7 promoter: promoter for bacteriophage T7 RNA polymerase
   3782..3801    -  misc_feature   MCS (fragment): pBluescript multiple cloning site
   5024..6340    +  CDS            amdS (fragment): AMDS_EMENI - Experimental evidence at transcript level: Swiss-Prot protein existence level 2. Allows acetamide to be used as a sole carbon or nitrogen source. From Emericella nidulans (strain FGSC A4 / ATCC 38163 / CBS 112.46 / NRRL 194 / M139) (Aspergillus nidulans).
   6426..6752    +  CDS            amdS (fragment): AMDS_EMENI - Experimental evidence at transcript level: Swiss-Prot protein existence level 2. Allows acetamide to be used as a sole carbon or nitrogen source. From Emericella nidulans (strain FGSC A4 / ATCC 38163 / CBS 112.46 / NRRL 194 / M139) (Aspergillus nidulans).
   6777..7484    +  CDS            mNeonGreen: mNeonGreen is a basic (constitutively fluorescent) green/yellow fluorescent protein published in 2013, derived from Branchiostoma lanceolatum. It is reported to be a very rapidly-maturing monomer with moderate acid sensitivity.
   8151..8169    -  promoter       T3 promoter: promoter for bacteriophage T3 RNA polymerase
   8214..8230    -  protein_bind   lac operator: The lac repressor binds to the lac operator to inhibit transcription in E. coli. This inhibition can be relieved by adding lactose or isopropyl-β-D-thiogalactopyranoside (IPTG). lac repressor encoded by lacI
   8238..8268    -  promoter       lac promoter: promoter for the E. coli lac operon
   8283..8304    -  protein_bind   CAP binding site: CAP binding activates transcription in the presence of cAMP. E. coli catabolite activator protein
   8317..8409    -  CDS            lacI (fragment): lac repressor; lacI; The lac repressor binds to the lac operator to inhibit transcription in E. coli. This inhibition can be relieved by adding lactose or isopropyl-β-D-thiogalactopyranoside (IPTG).
   8592..9180    -  rep_origin     ori: high-copy-number ColE1/pMB1/pBR322/pUC origin of replication
   9351..10211   -  CDS            AmpR: β-lactamase; bla; confers resistance to ampicillin, carbenicillin, and related antibiotics
  10212..10316   -  promoter       AmpR promoter: bla
>Addgene plasmid #217314 | pLSPR29 | addgene full sequence | sequence record 443456 | Addgene NGS Result
CTGACGCGCCCTGTAGCGGCAAGATCTGCCCATAGACTTCAAATCATGGAATTGGACGTTTATCTTCTTG
CTTTGGATATCCACCCTATCGTACAATCTTGGCACTTTGGATCATACGAGGCACTTTGCGGACTAGGGAA
TGGTTATCATCAATTTCTTGGACCTCTCCATGACACCTGGCATCGTCGAGCTACCACAGCCCCCTGAATT
CTTAAAGGCGAACCCCCCTTCCTAGGAACCTTGAGCGCTGGACTGGATGGCACTCTGAGACCGCCTATGC
TTAAGGACGCGAGCTTACCCTTCCATTGATGGAAGTCGATCATTTATGATAATAGAACACGGCGGAACTT
GACTTTACAGGCCAAGGGAAGCAACAGGAGAAGAAGCTAAGGTTATAACAGGCTCAGCATATTTGTATAT
ACGGTGCCATTCAACGCTGAACACTTTGTACTCACGGTCTGCCCGTTGAATAACACCATCTGCTGATGAT
CATCCCAATTTGTGAGTCTTATTTGCCATTGATCCTGGTGTATAACCGATACTGAAGCCCTTTAGGTCTG
ATCAGTTATAGACGTGGTATATTCATTCTTCCTAGATTAGCTATGCCGAAAGAGATGGATACCTTGATGT
GACTGGAATGCCATGAAGCAGGAGATTGTAGCAGCTCAAATTGGAGAAGGATGTTGCAACCGTCGGCCGT
GAAGGTCTTGTCATATCTTTGTCTGCCTGGGAGAATATGTACAAGTGCCCCGATGTTACTGATGGAAAAC
ATCGTGTGGCGCGCCACGATACTTGTGTTAATTAAACCAAACCAGTCTGTGCCAAGTGGATTGCTTATGC
ATCGAGTGGCGAGCCCACTGACCTCTGGGCCCCTTTTTTGAACTATAAAAAGCGGCCAAGTCTGATTTCG
GTCTCACAATCATCAACATCGACTTCTCTTTTCGCCTCGATCAACCTAAACAACGGTCACTCAGCCATGA
ACTGGACAATGGAATATTTCGCCTTGCCTTGGATCTTTGGCCTCTAGACTCAATCAACGTCAGGATAAAG
GTGAGCATAGGTTGCTCACTCACTGTAGCCTTTTTTTCCCTTCTTCTTGGTCCAGATGGTTCCCAAGGCT
CTATAAAGTGTATCTGTCAGTTCCACTTCCTTACTCCGAAGCGATTCAGAGTTGTAAAGTGCGTCTGACC
CCCTGATTATATCTCAAAGTCCCTTCACAAATTCAGACATGATGCGATAAAGTGCCGGATTGTCATTCGC
GTCTTGTGACTGTATAGAAAGTGCCGGCATCCTCTTTTCTTTTCCTCTTTGGCCGAGCGACTCAGAGTTG
TGAAGCCTGCTGGTATCTGTCTGTTCCCTTGCCCTGATAAAGAATATCGAAGAGCATTTCTTTGATTCAC
AATACGTTGACGAATGGTGTGATGGATCCTAAGCAGCGCCAGCCCTTTGAACTTGTGTCGAAAAAAAAAA
AAAAACAGCATATGATACGTAAAGGGAAGAAAAGGATGGAGCTGACTGTTTTGACAGGCATAATTTTGAG
CGTGCTTCATTGGCCGGTTTATCTGTATTAACACGGAAGAGATGTAGAAACTAGCTTCCTGGTTTCAGAG
ACAAGGAGCCATGAAGATCCTGAGGATTCAACGGCGTTGCTGAGGGTGGGAAGGATGGTATTGTTGTCTG
TAGATAGATTAATGGGCATATAATGTCAAAAAAGATGATTGACACGATGTCTGTCTCGAATTCGCAGTGT
GCTAAAATTGTATCACTTCTCTAATATGTATATATACACCCTCTAAGGAAAATTAACCCCTTACCGCCTT
CACTCAGAAGAACTCGTCAAGAAGGCGATAGAAGGCGATGCGCTGCGAATCGGGAGCGGCGATACCGTAA
AGCACGAGGAAGCGGTCAGCCCATTCGCCGCCAAGCTCTTCAGCAATATCACGGGTAGCCAACGCTATGT
CCTGATAGCGGTCCGCCACACCCAGCCGGCCACAGTCGATGAATCCAGAAAAGCGGCCATTTTCCACCAT
GATATTCGGCAAGCAGGCATCGCCATGGGTCACGACGAGATCCTCGCCGTCGGGCATGCGCGCCTTGAGC
CTGGCGAACAGTTCGGCTGGCGCGAGCCCCTGATGCTCTTCGTCCAGATCATCCTGATCGACAAGACCGG
CTTCCATCCGAGTACGTGCTCGCTCGATGCGATGTTTCGCTTGGTGGTCGAATGGGCAGGTAGCCGGATC
AAGCGTATGCAGCCGCCGCATTGCATCAGCCATGATGGATACTTTCTCGGCAGGAGCAAGGTGGGATGAC
AGGAGATCCTGCCCCGGCACTTCGCCCAATAGCAGCCAGTCCCTTCCCGCTTCAGTGACAACGTCGAGCA
CAGCTGCGCAAGGAACGCCCGTCGTGGCCAGCCACGATAGCCGCGCTGCCTCGTCCTGCAGTTCATTCAG
GGCACCGGACAGGTCGGTCTTGACAAAAAGAACCGGGCGCCCCTGCGCTGACAGCCGGAACACGGCGGCA
TCAGAGCAGCCGATTGTCTGTTGTGCCCAGTCATAGCCGAATAGCCTCTCCACCCAAGCGGCCGGAGAAC
CTGCGTGCAATCCATCTTGTTCAATCATAGACATGTTGGGCGAGTTTACTAATGGAAAAAGACAATTAGC
AAAGAGGCTGCATATTAGGAGACGCGGTGAAGATTGGGGAGGACAATAGGGTCCGTGCACCAAAAAGTCC
TGACGGCAGCTCTGTTCAACGCACATCCATCTCTTCCAGCTATGCGTGTGGCACCAGCACGGATGGATTG
TTGCACCAAAAGGACAAGGCGAGATGGATGCAGGTCGAGGCGATGCGGTGCTATCGGCCCTCGTTGTCGA
ACGCCACGTCGTCCTCTCGGCGACCGTCAATCCTGGAAGGAAATGACCAAGCGTGCACCCAGCATCCAGC
ATCCAACATCCAGCACCCAGCACCTAGCACCCATGATCCAATGGCCGGCATGCAGATCAGCGTGGGGAGA
GCACCATCTAGCAGCCCCTGGCAGGCCCAGCATTGTGCTCGGATGTGCGATAGGCGGTGGGTGCGATAAG
GTGGATTAGTGGAGGATGGAGGACTGAGTGGCGGGCAAGGGAAGGGGGCGGGAAGATGACTCACCTTGGG
CAGTGGGTGGGGGATGCGGTATAGGGGATGTATGTGGATGCTGGCGGAGGATAGAAGCTGTAAGCTGAGC
TGGTGCCAACGGTGACGCTGTGAGAGTGGTCTCGGCGACCCTGACGGCGACTCGGCGTTACCCCGTGTGG
CACACCGGACGCGCGTCGAGTGACGTTGCTGCTATTGTTGTTACCATCATCCTCTCCTCCGACAACCATA
CACTCAGTGCACACCATGCCACTCGAATCCTGCATGCTTATGTGAGTCCTCCCCTTCCCGTGCGCCGCTC
TCCAGCTCACATCCTCGCAGCCATGGACTCAACCCTATCTCGGTCTATTCTTTTGATTTATAAGGGATTT
TGCCGATTTCGGCCTATTGGTTAAAAAAATGAGCTGATTTAACAAAAATTTAACGCGAATTTTAACAAAA
TATTAACGCTTACAATTTCCATTCGCCATTCAGGCTGCGCAACTGTTGGGAAGGGCGATCGGTGCGGGCC
TCTTCGCTATTACGCCAGCTGGCGAAAGGGGGATGTGCTGCAAGGCGATTAAGTTGGGTAACGCCAGGGT
TTTCCCAGTCACGACGTTGTAAAACGACGGCCAGTGAGCGCGCGTAATACGACTCACTATAGGGCGAATT
GGGTACCGGGCCCCCCCTCGACATTCTATGCTATACGGTACAAGATTGTGGCTACTATGCAAGCTCCATA
GCGAATGATCTTACACTGACCTTGTCGACCGTTCTGAATGATTAACAATGGTCGCAAGTGTGGTTGACCC
ACCTGCGGGCGCTTCTTAACTATCTATCATCGGTATGTCAAGTATCACTCCCTTTAAACAAAAGAATAAG
AGCATAATACAGCAGTCTCATCATGGCAACCCTTCGCGCAATGTACAAAAAGCAGCCAGAAGCCCCCACG
CACAAGCAATAATGTCGTGTTCTACCCTGCCATGAACAAGCGTCATGGCCATTAGCGAACGCCCCAATAT
TCAGCCCCATTCGCCAAGCAAGTTGCCTCGCCCCCTTCCCAGAAGATCATGGGCATCTCGTCTTCTTCTA
ATTTCGCATTTTGTGAAGCTCCATTCATGCACGTCGGCTTCTGGACGACTCTTATCATATGCATTGGCCT
GCTCGGTGTGAGGATGAGCCACTCCCACATGTTTAGACGGCAGGGGCCTCTTGCCACCCGTTGAATTTTT
GGTGCGAAGACGTGCCTGGGAACGACCTCCACTTTAAATTTCTCCGTTGTTGCGGTCGCTCCATCCTCCT
CACATTTCTTGCCTCCTAAGTCCCATGTGCCACACTCGGTGAAAAACGGAGTTTGATACGGATGAAATTT
CCAGTGAGCTTTTCACATTCTGGAGGTTTCGAAAAAAATTGTGGGATTTTCTGAATTAATCCGAGAATCC
GCCCTGCCCATCAACCGGAAAGAATTAAATCCCTCGCACATTCCTTTCTCCCACCACCTTCTTTATCTCT
ACATTCTTTAACCAAAACACCTAGGTGAGTACCCAAAGTCTTTTGACACCTTTGAAAATCCGCGCCAGTC
GTAGGGCACGTAAAACAATTCTCGCTGGTGGCTTCTGCAGGTGAAGTCGGGGCAGAGTGGAGCTGAGCAT
GGTCGACCACCCACATCATTCTGTCTTGTTTTTGGCGATGTCTTCCATGCTTTTGCCCTCATCTGTTGCG
TCGACTGCAGAGTACTGTTTTGCCACTACTGAGCTCAACATGGGCTTGTGTGTGGTGAAGAAAAAAATTT
GGTGGCTCTTGAAAATTTTCAACCCATCGGATACATGCCCTTCCAACTCACAACGCCCTAACACTTTATT
GTCCTATCATTGCCTCTTCGCACATGCTAACGATCTCCACAGAAAACTTCAAAATGCCTCAGTCCTGGGA
GGAGCTCGCCGCTGACAAGCGTGCCCGTCTCGCTAAGACCATCCCTGACGAGTGGAAGGTCCAGACCCTC
CCTGCCGAGGACTCCGTTATTGACTTCCCTAAGAAGTCTGGCATCCTTTCTGAGGCCGAGCTCAAGATCA
CTGAGGCCTCCGCTGCTGACCTTGTCTCCAAGCTCGCCGCCGGTGAGTTGACCTCTGTCGAGGTTACCCT
TGCTTTCTGTAAGCGAGCTGCTATCGCCCAGCAGTTGACTAACTGCGCCCACGAGTTCTTCCCTGACGCC
GCTCTCGCCCAGGCTAGGGAGCTCGACGAGTACTACGCTAAGCACAAGAGGCCCGTTGGTCCTCTCCACG
GCCTCCCCATCTCTCTCAAGGACCAGCTTCGAGTCAAGGGCTACGAGACTTCTATGGGCTACATCTCTTG
GCTTAACAAGTACGACGAGGGCGACTCTGTTCTCACTACCATGCTCCGTAAGGCCGGTGCCGTCTTCTAC
GTCAAGACCTCTGTCCCCCAGACCCTCATGGTCTGCGAGACTGTCAACAACATCATCGGCCGTACCGTCA
ACCCTCGTAACAAGAACTGGTCTTGCGGCGGCTCCTCTGGTGGTGAGGGTGCCATCGTTGGCATTCGTGG
TGGCGTCATCGGTGTTGGTACCGACATTGGTGGCTCTATTCGAGTCCCCGCCGCCTTCAACTTCCTCTAC
GGTCTTAGGCCCTCCCACGGCCGACTCCCCTACGCTAAGATGGCCAACTCCATGGAGGGTCAGGAGACCG
TCCACTCCGTTGTCGGCCCCATTACCCACTCTGTTGAGGACCTCCGTCTCTTCACCAAGTCCGTCCTCGG
TCAGGAGCCTTGGAAGTACGACTCCAAGGTCATCCCCATGCCCTGGCGTCAGTCCGAGTCTGACATTATT
GCCTCCAAGATCAAGAACGGCGGCCTCAACATCGGCTACTACAACTTCGACGGCAACGTCCTTCCTCACC
CTCCTATCCTCCGTGGCGTCGAGACCACCGTCGCCGCTCTCGCCAAGGCCGGTCACACCGTCACCCCCTG
GACCCCTTACAAGCACGACTTCGGCCACGACCTCATCTCCCACATCTACGCCGCTGACGGCTCCGCCGAC
GTTATGCGTGACATCTCCGCTTCCGGCGAGCCCGCCATTCCTAACATCAAGGACCTTCTCAACCCCAACA
TCAAGGCTGTTAACATGAACGAGCTCTGGGACACCCACCTCCAGAAGTGGAACTACCAGATGGAGTACCT
TGAGAAGTGGCGAGAGGCTGAGGAGAAGGCCGGCAAGGAGGTGAGTAGATCACAATTTGTAACAGGTTGG
ATGATAAGTCCCCGGTCTAACATGTAGCGACGACACTGAAGCTCACTTCTTGTAGCTCGACGCCATCATC
GCCCCCATTACCCCTACCGCTGCCGTTCGACACGACCAGTTCCGATACTACGGCTACGCCTCTGTCATCA
ACCTCCTCGACTTCACCTCCGTCGTTGTTCCCGTTACCTTCGCCGACAAGAACATCGACAAGAAGAACGA
GTCCTTCAAGGCCGTTTCCGAGCTTGACGCCCTCGTCCAGGAGGAGTACGACCCCGAGGCCTACCACGGC
GCTCCCGTTGCTGTCCAGGTTATCGGTCGAAGGCTCTCCGAGGAGAGGACCTTGGCCATTGCTGAGGAGG
TCGGCAAGTTGCTCGGTAACGTCGTCACTCCTGGTTCTGGCGGTGGTGGCTCCGGCATGGTCTCCAAGGG
CGAGGAGGACAACATGGCCTCTCTCCCTGCCACTCACGAGTTGCACATCTTCGGCTCCATCAACGGTGTC
GACTTCGACATGGTCGGTCAGGGCACCGGCAACCCTAACGACGGTTACGAGGAGTTGAACCTTAAGTCCA
CCAAGGGTGACCTCCAGTTCTCCCCCTGGATTCTTGTCCCTCACATCGGCTACGGCTTCCACCAGTACCT
TCCCTACCCTGACGGCATGTCCCCTTTCCAGGCCGCCATGGTTGACGGCTCCGGTTACCAGGTCCACCGT
ACTATGCAGTTCGAGGACGGTGCCTCCCTTACTGTTAACTACCGTTACACCTACGAGGGTTCCCACATCA
AGGGTGAGGCCCAGGTCAAGGGCACTGGTTTCCCTGCTGACGGTCCTGTCATGACCAACTCCCTTACCGC
TGCCGACTGGTGCAGGTCCAAGAAGACTTACCCCAACGACAAGACCATCATCTCCACCTTCAAGTGGTCC
TACACCACTGGTAACGGCAAGCGTTACCGATCCACTGCCCGAACCACCTACACCTTCGCCAAGCCTATGG
CCGCTAACTACCTTAAGAACCAGCCCATGTACGTTTTCCGTAAGACCGAGCTCAAGCACTCCAAGACCGA
GCTCAACTTCAAGGAGTGGCAGAAGGCCTTCACCGACGTCATGGGCATGGACGAGCTTTACAAGTAAAAG
GTTGAGCGCGTAATAGTGGGTTGGTCTTGTCTCTATCCATTCATCTGTGAGACATACTGATTTCAACTTT
TTCATCAGATAATAAGGATGGTGTGAGATAAGCAAGGCTGGGTTATGAGGTTTGGGACTAGATGGTGTTT
CGCGTCTAAAGGTGAGTCTTCGTTGGTTCAATCACATTGATCTGATCGCTGATCAATTGTCAGCCTCTGA
ATGTGCTCTTGAAGAAAATGGTTGTCTGTAAGAATCCAGAACCAAAAACGGTCATTTCAAGTATGTATCC
TCCGTGAAGTTCCTTTAGCTCTTGCTAATATTGGACTTTAGCGTGCTTTAGCCAAAGACAGGGTCGCGAG
GTTAAGAGGATGGGCCAGGAAAAATCTAAGTTAGATTTGTCACACAAAGAAAAAGATTGTCTCAGTTTTG
GTTTTGTTTGGTTTGATTTATGCATAGGAAATATTTATGATCGAAATCACTCATTTCCTGCTTCGTAAAT
ATCATCTACTATATGCTTCGTAAATGTCCATCTCCTACATATTGTGGATATGATAAATGCAATCCTCTCG
TCTACACTCTCGGCTTATGCCTTTGTCTTCTTTGCGCTCCTTTTAGCCTTCTTTTTATTCCTAGTCTTCA
AGCCCATCGGTGGAGCTCCAGCTTTTGTTCCCTTTAGTGAGGGTTAATTGCGCGCTTGGCGTAATCATGG
TCATAGCTGTTTCCTGTGTGAAATTGTTATCCGCTCACAATTCCACACAACATACGAGCCGGAAGCATAA
AGTGTAAAGCCTGGGGTGCCTAATGAGTGAGCTAACTCACATTAATTGCGTTGCGCTCACTGCCCGCTTT
CCAGTCGGGAAACCTGTCGTGCCAGCTGCATTAATGAATCGGCCAACGCGCGGGGAGAGGCGGTTTGCGT
ATTGGGCGCTCTTCCGCTTCCTCGCTCACTGACTCGCTGCGCTCGGTCGTTCGGCTGCGGCGAGCGGTAT
CAGCTCACTCAAAGGCGGTAATACGGTTATCCACAGAATCAGGGGATAACGCAGGAAAGAACATGTGAGC
AAAAGGCCAGCAAAAGGCCAGGAACCGTAAAAAGGCCGCGTTGCTGGCGTTTTTCCATAGGCTCCGCCCC
CCTGACGAGCATCACAAAAATCGACGCTCAAGTCAGAGGTGGCGAAACCCGACAGGACTATAAAGATACC
AGGCGTTTCCCCCTGGAAGCTCCCTCGTGCGCTCTCCTGTTCCGACCCTGCCGCTTACCGGATACCTGTC
CGCCTTTCTCCCTTCGGGAAGCGTGGCGCTTTCTCATAGCTCACGCTGTAGGTATCTCAGTTCGGTGTAG
GTCGTTCGCTCCAAGCTGGGCTGTGTGCACGAACCCCCCGTTCAGCCCGACCGCTGCGCCTTATCCGGTA
ACTATCGTCTTGAGTCCAACCCGGTAAGACACGACTTATCGCCACTGGCAGCAGCCACTGGTAACAGGAT
TAGCAGAGCGAGGTATGTAGGCGGTGCTACAGAGTTCTTGAAGTGGTGGCCTAACTACGGCTACACTAGA
AGAACAGTATTTGGTATCTGCGCTCTGCTGAAGCCAGTTACCTTCGGAAAAAGAGTTGGTAGCTCTTGAT
CCGGCAAACAAACCACCGCTGGTAGCGGTGGTTTTTTTGTTTGCAAGCAGCAGATTACGCGCAGAAAAAA
AGGATCTCAAGAAGATCCTTTGATCTTTTCTACGGGGTCTGACGCTCAGTGGAACGAAAACTCACGTTAA
GGGATTTTGGTCATGAGATTATCAAAAAGGATCTTCACCTAGATCCTTTTAAATTAAAAATGAAGTTTTA
AATCAATCTAAAGTATATATGAGTAAACTTGGTCTGACAGTTACCAATGCTTAATCAGTGAGGCACCTAT
CTCAGCGATCTGTCTATTTCGTTCATCCATAGTTGCCTGACTCCCCGTCGTGTAGATAACTACGATACGG
GAGGGCTTACCATCTGGCCCCAGTGCTGCAATGATACCGCGAGACCCACGCTCACCGGCTCCAGATTTAT
CAGCAATAAACCAGCCAGCCGGAAGGGCCGAGCGCAGAAGTGGTCCTGCAACTTTATCCGCCTCCATCCA
GTCTATTAATTGTTGCCGGGAAGCTAGAGTAAGTAGTTCGCCAGTTAATAGTTTGCGCAACGTTGTTGCC
ATTGCTACAGGCATCGTGGTGTCACGCTCGTCGTTTGGTATGGCTTCATTCAGCTCCGGTTCCCAACGAT
CAAGGCGAGTTACATGATCCCCCATGTTGTGCAAAAAAGCGGTTAGCTCCTTCGGTCCTCCGATCGTTGT
CAGAAGTAAGTTGGCCGCAGTGTTATCACTCATGGTTATGGCAGCACTGCATAATTCTCTTACTGTCATG
CCATCCGTAAGATGCTTTTCTGTGACTGGTGAGTACTCAACCAAGTCATTCTGAGAATAGTGTATGCGGC
GACCGAGTTGCTCTTGCCCGGCGTCAATACGGGATAATACCGCGCCACATAGCAGAACTTTAAAAGTGCT
CATCATTGGAAAACGTTCTTCGGGGCGAAAACTCTCAAGGATCTTACCGCTGTTGAGATCCAGTTCGATG
TAACCCACTCGTGCACCCAACTGATCTTCAGCATCTTTTACTTTCACCAGCGTTTCTGGGTGAGCAAAAA
CAGGAAGGCAAAATGCCGCAAAAAAGGGAATAAGGGCGACACGGAAATGTTGAATACTCATACTCTTCCT
TTTTCAATATTATTGAAGCATTTATCAGGGTTATTGTCTCATGAGCGGATACATATTTGAATGTATTTAG
AAAAATAAACAAATAGGGGTTCCGCGCACATTTCCCCGAAAAGTGCCAC
